Addgene plasmid #240298: pHnS KI;Lmnb1 Donor;3xV5 KO;Mecp2
Purpose: KI:Lmnb1 Donor:3xV5 KO:Mecp2
Depositing lab: Yuki Ogawa. Depositing organization: Baylor College of Medicine.
Backbone
  Vector backbone: pHnS
  Vector type: AAV
Growth in bacteria
  Bacterial resistance: Ampicillin, 100 μg/mL
  Growth temperature: 37°C
  Growth strain: NEB Stable
  Copy number: High Copy
Gene/Insert
  Gene/Insert name: KI gRNA for Lmnnb1 (alt name: KO gRNAs for Mecp2)
  gRNA/shRNA sequence: KI gRNA for Lmnnb1: GACGTGACAAGTTCACATAA, KO gRNAs for Mecp2: #1 GAAACCCCTGAAGTTTAAGA, #2 GCAGAGGCTTCTGGTACTGC, #3 GGTCATCATACATAGGTCCC
  Species: Other
  Mutation: NA
  Cloning method: Ligation Independent Cloning
Terms and licenses: Academic/Nonprofit Terms; Industry Terms: Not Available to Industry
How to cite: pHnS KI;Lmnb1 Donor;3xV5 KO;Mecp2 was a gift from Yuki Ogawa (Addgene plasmid # 240298 ; http://n2t.net/addgene:240298 ; RRID:Addgene_240298)
