[The description below was written by a language model from this plasmid's Addgene catalogue record and pLannotate feature annotations shown in this document.]
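Description:
pHnS KI;Lmnb1 Donor;3xV5 KO;Mecp2 is an AAV transfer plasmid of about 4.8 kb built on the pHnS backbone. It is designed to combine CRISPR/Cas9-mediated knock-in tagging of one gene with knockout of another from a single vector. It is propagated in E. coli as a high-copy plasmid through a ColE1/pUC-type origin and selected with ampicillin via the bla gene. An f1 origin and remnants of pBR322 bom and rop sequences are also annotated in the backbone. The payload lies between AAV2 inverted terminal repeats, which allow packaging into recombinant AAV. One ITR is annotated intact, while the other is detected only as short fragments. This may reflect how hard these repeats are to sequence and annotate, or a partial deletion.

According to the catalogue fields, the insert encodes one guide RNA targeting Lmnb1 for knock-in and three guide RNAs targeting Mecp2 for knockout, together with a 3xV5 epitope tag donor. The feature table identifies human U6 and H1 RNA polymerase III promoters and S. pyogenes-type guide scaffold (tracrRNA) sequences. It also shows a V5 tag fragment in reverse orientation, which corresponds to the donor, and a single loxP site whose role is not explained in the record. Only two Pol III promoters were annotated for four guides, so how the remaining guides are expressed is not evident from the table. No Cas9 coding sequence is annotated, so the nuclease must be supplied separately. The species field is listed only as "Other". The intended use appears to be V5 labelling of endogenous lamin B1 in cells that are simultaneously depleted of MeCP2, so that edited cells can be identified.
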