Features (pLannotate 1.2.2; 16 found; start..end, strand, type, name):
     12..39      +  repeat_region  AAV2 ITR (fragment): inverted terminal repeat of adeno-associated virus serotype 2 inverted
     68..95      +  repeat_region  AAV2 ITR (fragment): inverted terminal repeat of adeno-associated virus serotype 2 inverted
    489..556     +  misc_RNA       tracrRNA (fragment): trans-activating CRISPR RNA for the Streptococcus pyogenes CRISPR/Cas9 system
    778..811     +  protein_bind   loxP: Cre-mediated recombination occurs in the 8-bp core sequence (GCATACAT). Cre recombinase
   1060..1297    +  promoter       U6 promoter: RNA polymerase III promoter for human U6 snRNA
   1455..1669    +  promoter       H1 promoter: human H1 RNA promoter
   1695..1787    +  ncRNA          tracrRNA: Accession: RF02348 - Trans-activating crRNA
   1870..1892    -  CDS            V5 tag (fragment): epitope tag from simian virus 5
   2054..2194    +  repeat_region  AAV2 ITR: inverted terminal repeat of adeno-associated virus serotype 2 inverted
   2199..2250    -  misc_feature   bom (fragment): basis of mobility region from pBR322
   2269..2724    +  rep_origin     f1 ori (sequence partly withheld): f1 bacteriophage origin of replication; arrow indicates direction of (+) strand synthesis
   2725..2774    -  misc_feature   bom (fragment): basis of mobility region from pBR322
   2876..2911    -  CDS            rop (fragment): Rop protein, which maintains plasmids at low copy number; rop
   3006..3110    +  promoter       AmpR promoter: bla
   3111..3971    +  CDS            AmpR: β-lactamase; bla; confers resistance to ampicillin, carbenicillin, and related antibiotics
   4142..4730    +  rep_origin     ori: high-copy-number ColE1/pMB1/pBR322/pUC origin of replication
>Addgene plasmid #240298 | pHnS KI;Lmnb1 Donor;3xV5 KO;Mecp2 | addgene full sequence | sequence record 478524 | Addgene NGS Result
CCTGCAGGCAGCTGCGCGCTCGCTCGCTCACTGAGGCCGCCCGGGCGTCGGGCGACCTTTGGTCGCCCGG
CCTCAGTGAGCGAGCGAGCGCGCAGAGAGGGAGTGGCCAACTCCATCACTAGGGGTTCCTGCGGCCGCCG
GTAGGTCCCTCGACGTTAACCGTGACCGAGCTTGTCTGCCCGCGCAGTCCACTAGACAGACGCGCAGAGG
TCGGGCGGGCCTAGGGCCAATTTCCCATGGTTCCCTTCATTTGCATATATGATGTAATAAGGTTATGGAG
ACTATTAAACTTAGCCCTAATCAAACTATATGATGATAATGTGTGTGGTACAAAAGGTCATAACTTATTA
TATACTTTGAAACTTAAAAAAGGGTTACAGTTTAGTCACCATAACTGTAAAATTTTTTCTATTCTTAGCT
TTATATAGTTCTTGAGAGGCCATGTTTATGGAAACCCCTGAAGTTTAAGAGTTTAAGAGCTAAGCTGGAA
ACAGCATAGCAAGTTTAAATAAGGCTAGTCCGTTATCAACTTGAAAAAGTGGCACCGAGTCGGTGCTTTT
TTTCCAGTCTGACTATCACGATGGATCCGACGCGCCATCTCTAGGCCCGCGCCGGCCCCCTCGCACGGAC
TTGTGGGAGAAGCTCGGCTACTCCCCTGCCCCGGTTAATTTGCATATAATATTTCCTAGTAACTATAGAG
GCTTAATGTGCGATAAAAGACAGATAATCTGTTCTTTTTAATACTAGCTACATTTTACATGATAGGCTTG
GATTTCTATAACTTCGTATAGCATACATTATACGAAGTTATAAACAGCACAAAAGGAAACTCACCCTAAC
TGTAAAGTAATTGTGTGTTTTGAGACTATAAGTATCCCTTGGAGAACCACCTTGTTGGCAGAGGCTTCTG
GTACTGCGTTTGAGAGCTAAGCAGAAAGCTGCATAGCAAGTTCAAATAAGGCTAGTCCGTACACAACTTG
AAAAAGTGGCAGCCGAGTCGGCTGCTTTTTTTGCTCGAATCTACACTCAGCTATGGCGCGCCCCAAGGTC
GGGCAGGAAGAGGGCCTATTTCCCATGATTCCTTCATATTTGCATATACGATACAAGGCTGTTAGAGAGA
TAATTGGAATTAATTTGACTGTAAACACAAAGATATTAGTACAAAATACGTGACGTAGAAAGTAATAATT
TCTTGGGTAGTTTGCAGTTTTAAAATTATGTTTTAAAATGGACTATCATATGCTTACCGTAACTTGAAAG
TATTTCGATTTCTTGGCTTTATATATCTTGTGGAAAGCCAGAAACATGGGTCATCATACATAGGTCCCGT
TTCAGAGCTAAGCACAAGAGTGCATAGCAAGTTGAAATAAGGCTAGTCCGTTTACAACTTGAAAAAGTGG
CACCCGAGTCGGGTGCTTTTTTTCTCGAGTACTAGGATCCATTAGGCGGTCTAGGAACGCTGACGTCATC
AACCCGCTCCAAGGAATCGCGGGCCCAGTGTCACTAGGCGGGAACACCCAGCGCGCGTGCGCCCTGGCAG
GAAGATGGCTGTGAGGGACAGGGGAGTGGCGCCCTGCAATATTTGCATGTCGCTATGTGTTCTGGGAAAT
CACCATAAACGTGAAATGTCTTTGGATTTGGGAATCTTATAAGTTCTGTATGAGACCACCACCGGACGTG
ACAAGTTCACATAAGTTTAAGAGCTAAGCTCAGAAGAGCATAGCAAGTTTAAATAAGGCTAGTCCGTACT
CAACTTGAAAAAGTGGCAGCCGAGTCGGCTGCTTTTTTTGGTCTGAGACGCCGCGCCATTATGTGAACTT
GTCACGTCGGATCCCTAGCTAGCTAGCTAGCGTGGAGTCCAGGCCCAACAGAGGGTTAGGGATAGGCTTA
CCTTGTTGCTGTGTGCTATCCAGACCGAGAAGTGGGTTTGGAATGGGCTTACCCTGCTGCTGAGTACTAT
CAAGTCCAAGGAGGGGGTTCGGTATAGGTTTTCCTTCTCGAGCCATTATGTGAACTTGTCACGTCCACGC
GTGTGTCTAGACTGCGCGGCCGCAGGAACCCCTAGTGATGGAGTTGGCCACTCCCTCTCTGCGCGCTCGC
TCGCTCACTGAGGCCGGGCGACCAAAGGTCGCCCGACGCCCGGGCTTTGCCCGGGCGGCCTCAGTGAGCG
AGCGAGCGCGCAGCTGCCTGCAGGGGCGCCTGATGCGGTATTTTCTCCTTACGCATCTGTGCGGTATTTC
ACACCGCATA
[95 nt withheld, positions 2251-2345]
T
[46 nt withheld, positions 2347-2392]
C
[141 nt withheld, positions 2394-2534]
CCTTTGACGTTGGAGTCCACGTTCTTT
[37 nt withheld, positions 2562-2598]
ACTCTATCTCGGGCTATTCTTTTGATTTATAAGGGATTTTGCCGATTTCGGTCTATTGGTTAAAAAATGA
GCTGATTTAACAAAAATTTAACGCGAATTTTAACAAAATATTAACGTTTACAATTTTATGGTGCACTCTC
AGTACAATCTGCTCTGATGCCGCATAGTTAAGCCAGCCCCGACACCCGCCAACACCCGCTGACGCGCCCT
GACGGGCTTGTCTGCTCCCGGCATCCGCTTACAGACAAGCTGTGACCGTCTCCGGGAGCTGCATGTGTCA
GAGGTTTTCACCGTCATCACCGAAACGCGCGAGACGAAAGGGCCTCGTGATACGCCTATTTTTATAGGTT
AATGTCATGATAATAATGGTTTCTTAGACGTCAGGTGGCACTTTTCGGGGAAATGTGCGCGGAACCCCTA
TTTGTTTATTTTTCTAAATACATTCAAATATGTATCCGCTCATGAGACAATAACCCTGATAAATGCTTCA
ATAATATTGAAAAAGGAAGAGTATGAGTATTCAACATTTCCGTGTCGCCCTTATTCCCTTTTTTGCGGCA
TTTTGCCTTCCTGTTTTTGCTCACCCAGAAACGCTGGTGAAAGTAAAAGATGCTGAAGATCAGTTGGGTG
CACGAGTGGGTTACATCGAACTGGATCTCAACAGCGGTAAGATCCTTGAGAGTTTTCGCCCCGAAGAACG
TTTTCCAATGATGAGCACTTTTAAAGTTCTGCTATGTGGCGCGGTATTATCCCGTATTGACGCCGGGCAA
GAGCAACTCGGTCGCCGCATACACTATTCTCAGAATGACTTGGTTGAGTACTCACCAGTCACAGAAAAGC
ATCTTACGGATGGCATGACAGTAAGAGAATTATGCAGTGCTGCCATAACCATGAGTGATAACACTGCGGC
CAACTTACTTCTGACAACGATCGGAGGACCGAAGGAGCTAACCGCTTTTTTGCACAACATGGGGGATCAT
GTAACTCGCCTTGATCGTTGGGAACCGGAGCTGAATGAAGCCATACCAAACGACGAGCGTGACACCACGA
TGCCTGTAGCAATGGCAACAACGTTGCGCAAACTATTAACTGGCGAACTACTTACTCTAGCTTCCCGGCA
ACAATTAATAGACTGGATGGAGGCGGATAAAGTTGCAGGACCACTTCTGCGCTCGGCCCTTCCGGCTGGC
TGGTTTATTGCTGATAAATCTGGAGCCGGTGAGCGTGGGTCTCGCGGTATCATTGCAGCACTGGGGCCAG
ATGGTAAGCCCTCCCGTATCGTAGTTATCTACACGACGGGGAGTCAGGCAACTATGGATGAACGAAATAG
ACAGATCGCTGAGATAGGTGCCTCACTGATTAAGCATTGGTAACTGTCAGACCAAGTTTACTCATATATA
CTTTAGATTGATTTAAAACTTCATTTTTAATTTAAAAGGATCTAGGTGAAGATCCTTTTTGATAATCTCA
TGACCAAAATCCCTTAACGTGAGTTTTCGTTCCACTGAGCGTCAGACCCCGTAGAAAAGATCAAAGGATC
TTCTTGAGATCCTTTTTTTCTGCGCGTAATCTGCTGCTTGCAAACAAAAAAACCACCGCTACCAGCGGTG
GTTTGTTTGCCGGATCAAGAGCTACCAACTCTTTTTCCGAAGGTAACTGGCTTCAGCAGAGCGCAGATAC
CAAATACTGTTCTTCTAGTGTAGCCGTAGTTAGGCCACCACTTCAAGAACTCTGTAGCACCGCCTACATA
CCTCGCTCTGCTAATCCTGTTACCAGTGGCTGCTGCCAGTGGCGATAAGTCGTGTCTTACCGGGTTGGAC
TCAAGACGATAGTTACCGGATAAGGCGCAGCGGTCGGGCTGAACGGGGGGTTCGTGCACACAGCCCAGCT
TGGAGCGAACGACCTACACCGAACTGAGATACCTACAGCGTGAGCTATGAGAAAGCGCCACGCTTCCCGA
AGGGAGAAAGGCGGACAGGTATCCGGTAAGCGGCAGGGTCGGAACAGGAGAGCGCACGAGGGAGCTTCCA
GGGGGAAACGCCTGGTATCTTTATAGTCCTGTCGGGTTTCGCCACCTCTGACTTGAGCGTCGATTTTTGT
GATGCTCGTCAGGGGGGCGGAGCCTATGGAAAAACGCCAGCAACGCGGCCTTTTTACGGTTCCTGGCCTT
TTGCTGGCCTTTTGCTCACATGT
